Addgene plasmid #212383: pTwist-SARS-CoV-2 Spike-deltaC18 K417T (ACG) N501Y (TAT)
Purpose: Encodes SARS-CoV-2 spike N501Y for pseudovirus production
Depositing lab: Alejandro Balazs. Depositing organization: Massachusetts General Hospital. Publication: Ongoing evolution of SARS-CoV-2 drives escape from mRNA vaccine-induced humoral immunity. Roederer AL, Cao Y, Denis KS, Sheehan ML, Li CJ, Lam EC, Gregory DJ, Poznansky MC, Iafrate AJ, Canaday DH, Gravenstein S, Garcia-Beltran WF, Balazs AB. medRxiv [Preprint]. 2024 Mar 7:2024.03.05.24303815. doi: 10.1101/2024.03.05.24303815. PubMed 38496628.
Backbone
  Vector backbone: pTwist-CMV-BetaGlobin-WPRE-Neo
  Backbone manufacturer: Twist
  Vector type: Mammalian Expression
Growth in bacteria
  Bacterial resistance: Ampicillin, 100 μg/mL
  Growth temperature: 37°C
  Growth strain: DH5alpha
  Copy number: High Copy
Gene/Insert
  Gene/Insert name: SARS-CoV-2 Spike N501Y
  Species: Severe acute respiratory syndrome coronavirus 2
  Mutation: N501Y
  Entrez Gene: S (a.k.a. GU280_gp02, spike glycoprotein)
  Promoter: CAG
  Cloning method: Ligation Independent Cloning
Terms and licenses: Academic/Nonprofit Terms; Industry Terms: Not Available to Industry
Depositor comments: Please visit https://www.medrxiv.org/content/10.1101/2024.03.05.24303815v1 for medRxiv preprint.
How to cite: pTwist-SARS-CoV-2 Spike-deltaC18 K417T (ACG) N501Y (TAT) was a gift from Alejandro Balazs (Addgene plasmid # 212383 ; http://n2t.net/addgene:212383 ; RRID:Addgene_212383)
