[The description below was written by a language model from this plasmid's Addgene catalogue record and pLannotate feature annotations shown in this document.]
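Description:
pTwist-SARS-CoV-2 Spike-deltaC18 K417T (ACG) N501Y (TAT) is a mammalian expression plasmid of about 10.5 kb, built on the Twist pTwist-CMV-BetaGlobin-WPRE-Neo backbone. It encodes a SARS-CoV-2 spike glycoprotein for pseudovirus production. It is propagated in E. coli from a high-copy ColE1/pUC-type origin under ampicillin selection (AmpR β-lactamase). An SV40 early promoter–neo–bGH poly(A) cassette offers a drug-selection marker for mammalian cells.

The spike open reading frame spans roughly 3.8 kb. Its length fits the "deltaC18" in the name, which indicates removal of the last 18 residues of the cytoplasmic tail, a truncation commonly used to improve spike incorporation into pseudotyped particles. The catalogue mutation field lists only N501Y, whereas the plasmid name also specifies K417T, with the codons used given in parentheses. The feature table does not resolve individual substitutions, so this difference cannot be checked from the annotation.

The catalogue also gives the promoter as CAG, but the annotated elements upstream of the insert are a CMV enhancer, CMV promoter segments and a truncated human β-globin intron. These match the backbone name rather than a canonical CAG promoter. Downstream, a WPRE enhances transcript stability and expression, followed by an SV40 polyadenylation signal. β-globin insulator elements and bacterial and T7 terminators flank the expression unit, which helps isolate it from neighbouring transcription.

The plasmid carries no viral packaging elements. It would therefore be co-transfected with separate packaging and reporter genome plasmids to supply the envelope protein. The resulting spike-pseudotyped particles suit neutralization studies such as the associated work on variant escape from vaccine-induced antibodies.
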