Features (pLannotate 1.2.2; 21 found; start..end, strand, type, name):
      1..3765    +  CDS            S: SPIKE_SARS2 - Experimental evidence at protein level: Swiss-Prot protein existence level 1. [Spike glycoprotein]: May down-regulate host tetherin (BST2) by lysosomal degradation, thereby counteracting its antiviral activity. From Severe acute respiratory syndrome coronavirus 2 (2019-nCoV) (SARS-CoV-2).
   3839..4427    +  misc_feature   WPRE: woodchuck hepatitis virus posttranscriptional regulatory element
   4480..4601    -  polyA_signal   SV40 poly(A) signal: SV40 polyadenylation signal
   4624..4693    -  CDS            large T antigen (fragment): large T antigen from SV40 (simian virus 40)
   4716..4762    +  terminator     T7 terminator: transcription terminator for bacteriophage T7 RNA polymerase
   4792..4928    +  terminator     rrnG terminator: transcription terminator from the E. coli ribosomal RNA rrnG operon (Albrechtsen et al., 1991)
   4973..5044    +  misc_feature   3' β-globin insulator: insulator downstream of the human β-globin locus (Farrell et al., 2002)
   5089..5285    +  promoter       SV40 promoter: SV40 early promoter
   5299..6090    +  CDS            neo: KKA2_KLEPN - Also known as kan, nptII. Experimental evidence at protein level: Swiss-Prot protein existence level 1. Resistance to kanamycin, neomycin, paromomycin, ribostamycin, butirosin and gentamicin B. From Klebsiella pneumoniae.
   6104..6328    +  polyA_signal   bGH poly(A) signal: bovine growth hormone polyadenylation signal
   6524..7112    -  rep_origin     ori: high-copy-number ColE1/pMB1/pBR322/pUC origin of replication
   7284..7348    -  CDS            bla(M) (fragment): β-lactamase lacking the signal sequence; bla(M); allows cytosolic expression of β-lactamase
   7858..8718    +  CDS            AmpR: β-lactamase; bla; confers resistance to ampicillin, carbenicillin, and related antibiotics
   8731..8867    +  terminator     rrnG terminator: transcription terminator from the E. coli ribosomal RNA rrnG operon (Albrechtsen et al., 1991)
   9019..9090    +  misc_feature   5' β-globin insulator: insulator upstream of the human β-globin locus (Farrell et al., 2002)
   9095..9141    -  terminator     T7 terminator: transcription terminator for bacteriophage T7 RNA polymerase
   9159..9207    -  polyA_signal   poly(A) signal: synthetic polyadenylation signal
   9288..9591    +  enhancer       CMV enhancer: human cytomegalovirus immediate early enhancer
   9664..9681    -  promoter       CMV promoter (fragment): human cytomegalovirus (CMV) immediate early promoter
   9744..9795    +  promoter       CMVd2 promoter: truncated human cytomegalovirus (CMV) immediate early promoter that yields moderately reduced expression relative to the full-length promoter
   9929..10404   +  intron         β-globin intron: internally truncated intron from human β-globin
>Addgene plasmid #212383 | pTwist-SARS-CoV-2 Spike-deltaC18 K417T (ACG) N501Y (TAT) | addgene full sequence | sequence record 431623 | Addgene NGS Result
ATGTTTGTGTTCCTCGTTCTCCTGCCCCTCGTTTCTTCCCAATGCGTGAACCTCACAACTAGAACGCAGC
TCCCACCCGCTTACACGAACTCTTTTACTCGTGGAGTATACTATCCCGATAAAGTCTTTAGGTCCAGTGT
CCTTCATTCTACTCAAGACCTTTTCCTGCCATTCTTCTCAAATGTCACCTGGTTCCATGCTATCCACGTT
TCTGGCACCAACGGAACTAAACGATTTGATAATCCCGTCTTGCCATTTAACGATGGCGTATACTTTGCCT
CAACGGAGAAGTCCAACATTATCCGGGGATGGATATTTGGCACCACCCTGGACTCCAAGACACAGTCTCT
CCTCATTGTGAACAACGCCACCAATGTCGTCATCAAAGTCTGTGAATTTCAATTTTGTAACGATCCCTTT
CTCGGGGTTTATTATCATAAGAATAACAAGTCTTGGATGGAGTCAGAGTTCCGCGTTTACAGTTCCGCTA
ACAACTGTACTTTTGAGTACGTTTCCCAACCATTTCTCATGGATCTTGAAGGGAAGCAAGGCAACTTCAA
GAATCTCCGCGAATTTGTGTTTAAGAATATAGACGGCTACTTCAAAATTTATAGCAAGCATACCCCGATA
AATCTGGTTCGGGATCTCCCTCAAGGCTTCTCCGCGTTGGAACCCCTCGTGGACTTGCCGATTGGCATCA
ACATCACCCGGTTCCAAACCCTTCTTGCCCTTCATCGAAGCTACCTCACGCCTGGCGACAGTAGTAGTGG
TTGGACAGCGGGCGCAGCAGCCTACTATGTGGGATATTTGCAACCACGCACCTTTCTTCTCAAATATAAC
GAAAACGGAACAATTACCGATGCCGTAGACTGTGCCCTCGATCCCCTGTCCGAAACTAAATGCACACTCA
AGTCCTTCACAGTTGAGAAAGGCATATACCAAACCAGTAACTTCCGCGTCCAACCCACCGAATCCATTGT
TCGATTCCCTAACATCACCAATTTGTGTCCTTTCGGTGAAGTATTTAATGCCACTCGATTTGCATCAGTT
TATGCCTGGAATCGCAAGCGAATATCAAATTGTGTTGCAGATTATAGTGTCCTGTATAATAGCGCATCAT
TCAGCACTTTTAAGTGTTATGGGGTCAGCCCTACGAAATTGAATGACTTGTGTTTTACCAACGTTTACGC
AGATTCTTTCGTCATACGCGGCGACGAAGTCCGACAGATTGCACCGGGGCAAACCGGAACGATAGCAGAC
TATAATTATAAGTTGCCGGATGACTTCACCGGCTGCGTTATAGCATGGAACTCCAATAATCTCGATTCAA
AAGTCGGCGGCAACTATAATTATCTTTACCGCCTGTTTCGCAAGTCAAATCTGAAGCCCTTTGAACGTGA
CATCTCCACCGAAATTTATCAAGCTGGCAGCACCCCATGTAATGGAGTGGAAGGGTTTAACTGTTATTTT
CCCCTTCAATCATACGGATTTCAACCAACATATGGGGTGGGCTATCAACCATATCGGGTGGTAGTCTTGA
GCTTTGAGCTGCTCCACGCACCGGCTACAGTTTGCGGACCGAAGAAAAGCACTAACCTGGTGAAGAATAA
ATGTGTGAACTTCAACTTTAATGGGCTCACCGGAACAGGGGTGCTGACAGAATCAAACAAGAAATTTCTC
CCTTTTCAACAATTTGGTAGAGACATTGCCGATACCACAGATGCCGTCCGCGATCCGCAAACACTGGAAA
TCCTCGATATAACACCCTGTAGCTTCGGCGGGGTCAGCGTGATAACTCCCGGAACGAACACATCCAACCA
AGTGGCTGTCCTGTATCAAGATGTCAACTGTACCGAAGTCCCTGTGGCGATACACGCCGACCAACTGACA
CCCACCTGGAGAGTCTACTCAACAGGTTCCAATGTCTTTCAAACTAGAGCGGGTTGTCTCATTGGCGCTG
AGCATGTCAATAATTCATACGAATGTGATATTCCTATTGGGGCAGGAATCTGTGCGTCTTATCAAACTCA
AACGAACTCACCACGGCGCGCTCGCTCAGTAGCCAGCCAGTCCATAATCGCCTATACCATGAGTCTCGGG
GCTGAGAACTCCGTGGCTTATTCAAACAATTCCATCGCAATCCCAACTAACTTTACCATTAGCGTTACCA
CGGAAATCTTGCCCGTCAGCATGACTAAGACGAGCGTAGACTGTACGATGTATATCTGTGGGGATTCCAC
CGAGTGTAGCAACCTCTTGCTTCAATACGGGTCTTTCTGTACTCAACTCAACCGAGCATTGACCGGAATT
GCGGTCGAACAAGACAAGAATACCCAAGAGGTGTTCGCACAAGTAAAGCAAATATACAAAACGCCGCCAA
TCAAAGATTTTGGCGGGTTTAATTTTAGCCAAATACTGCCAGACCCATCTAAGCCTTCAAAACGCAGCTT
TATCGAGGATCTGCTGTTCAACAAAGTTACGTTGGCTGACGCGGGTTTCATTAAGCAGTATGGGGATTGT
TTGGGAGACATTGCGGCCCGCGACCTTATCTGTGCTCAAAAATTCAATGGGTTGACAGTTCTGCCCCCTC
TGCTCACTGATGAGATGATTGCACAGTATACATCAGCATTGTTGGCAGGAACCATTACATCCGGCTGGAC
TTTTGGCGCGGGTGCGGCCCTTCAAATACCTTTCGCTATGCAAATGGCTTACAGATTCAATGGGATTGGT
GTCACGCAAAATGTATTGTATGAAAATCAGAAGCTGATCGCTAATCAATTTAACAGCGCGATTGGCAAGA
TCCAAGATTCACTGTCAAGCACAGCGTCCGCCCTCGGCAAACTCCAAGATGTTGTGAATCAAAACGCCCA
GGCCCTGAATACCCTCGTGAAGCAACTGAGTTCTAACTTCGGCGCAATCTCCAGCGTCCTCAACGACATA
TTGTCCAGACTTGATAAGGTGGAAGCCGAGGTGCAAATTGATCGGCTCATCACAGGCAGGCTCCAGTCAC
TCCAAACTTATGTGACACAACAGTTGATCCGGGCTGCTGAGATACGAGCAAGCGCCAACCTGGCCGCCAC
TAAAATGTCAGAGTGCGTGCTCGGGCAGTCCAAACGGGTTGACTTTTGTGGCAAGGGCTATCACTTGATG
TCCTTCCCCCAATCCGCCCCACATGGAGTGGTCTTTCTCCACGTCACTTATGTCCCTGCTCAAGAGAAGA
ACTTTACGACAGCTCCAGCAATCTGTCACGATGGCAAAGCGCACTTTCCCAGGGAAGGCGTTTTCGTCAG
TAATGGCACGCATTGGTTTGTGACCCAAAGGAATTTCTATGAACCCCAAATCATAACCACTGACAATACA
TTTGTCTCAGGCAACTGTGATGTGGTCATTGGGATCGTGAACAACACGGTATATGATCCCCTGCAACCCG
AGTTGGATAGCTTCAAAGAGGAATTGGATAAATACTTTAAGAATCATACTTCACCCGATGTTGATCTCGG
GGACATATCAGGAATAAATGCAAGTGTCGTCAACATTCAGAAAGAGATTGATCGCCTTAATGAGGTCGCC
AAGAACTTGAATGAATCTTTGATCGACTTGCAAGAACTGGGCAAATACGAACAATATATTAAATGGCCCT
GGTACATTTGGTTGGGCTTTATCGCCGGACTTATAGCTATCGTTATGGTCACAATTATGTTGTGCTGTAT
GACTAGCTGTTGTTCCTGCTTGAAAGGATGTTGCAGTTGCGGATCTTGTTGTAAATAAAGGATCCTCTAG
AAGTTGTCTCCTCCTGCACTGACTGACTGATACAATCGATTTCTGGATCCGCAGGCCTAATCAACCTCTG
GATTACAAAATTTGTGAAAGATTGACTGGTATTCTTAACTATGTTGCTCCTTTTACGCTATGTGGATACG
CTGCTTTAATGCCTTTGTATCATGCTATTGCTTCCCGTATGGCTTTCATTTTCTCCTCCTTGTATAAATC
CTGGTTGCTGTCTCTTTATGAGGAGTTGTGGCCCGTTGTCAGGCAACGTGGCGTGGTGTGCACTGTGTTT
GCTGACGCAACCCCCACTGGTTGGGGCATTGCCACCACCTGTCAGCTCCTTTCCGGGACTTTCGCTTTCC
CCCTCCCTATTGCCACGGCGGAACTCATCGCCGCCTGCCTTGCCCGCTGCTGGACAGGGGCTCGGCTGTT
GGGCACTGACAATTCCGTGGTGTTGTCGGGGAAGCTGACGTCCTTTCCATGGCTGCTCGCCTGTGTTGCC
ACCTGGATTCTGCGCGGGACGTCCTTCTGCTACGTCCCTTCGGCCCTCAATCCAGCGGACCTTCCTTCCC
GCGGCCTGCTGCCGGCTCTGCGGCCTCTTCCGCGTCTTCGCCTTCGCCCTCAGACGAGTCGGATCTCCCT
TTGGGCCGCCTCCCCGCCTGTCTAGCTTGACTGACTGAGATACAGCGTACCTTCAGCTCACAGACATGAT
AAGATACATTGATGAGTTTGGACAAACCACAACTAGAATGCAGTGAAAAAAATGCTTTATTTGTGAAATT
TGTGATGCTATTGCTTTATTTGTAACCATTATAAGCTGCAATAAACAAGTTAACAACAACAATTGCATTC
ATTTTATGTTTCAGGTTCAGGGGGAGGTGTGGGAGGTTTTTTAAAGCAAGTAAAACCTCTACAAATGTGG
TATTGGCCCATCTCTATCGGTATCGTAGCATAACCCCTTGGGGCCTCTAAACGGGTCTTGAGGGGTTTTT
TGTGCCCCTCGGGCCGGATTGCTATCTACCGGCATTGGCGCAGAAAAAAATGCCTGATGCGACGCTGCGC
GTCTTATACTCCCACATATGCCAGATTCAGCAACGGATACGGCTTCCCCAACTTGCCCACTTCCATACGT
GTCCTCCTTACCAGAAATTTATCCTTAAGGTCGTCAGCTATCCTGCAGGCGATCTCTCGATTTCGATCAA
GACATTCCTTTAATGGTCTTTTCTGGACACCACTAGGGGTCAGAAGTAGTTCATCAAACTTTCTTCCCTC
CCTAATCTCATTGGTTACCTTGGGCTATCGAAACTTAATTAAGCGATCTGCATCTCAATTAGTCAGCAAC
CATAGTCCCGCCCCTAACTCCGCCCATCCCGCCCCTAACTCCGCCCAGTTCCGCCCATTCTCCGCCCCAT
CGCTGACTAATTTTTTTTATTTATGCAGAGGCCGAGGCCGCCTCGGCCTCTGAGCTATTCCAGAAGTAGT
GAGGAGGCTTTTTTGGAGGCCTAGGCTTTTGCAAAGGAGGTAGCCAACATGATTGAACAAGATGGATTGC
ACGCAGGTTCTCCCGCCGCTTGGGTGGAGAGGCTATTCGGCTATGACTGGGCACAACAGACAATCGGCTG
CTCTGATGCCGCCGTGTTCCGGCTGTCAGCGCAGGGGCGCCCGGTTCTTTTTGTCAAGACCGACCTGTCC
GGTGCCCTGAATGAACTCCAGGACGAGGCAGCGCGGCTATCGTGGCTGGCCACGACGGGCGTTCCTTGCG
CAGCTGTGCTCGACGTTGTCACTGAAGCGGGAAGGGACTGGCTGCTATTGGGCGAAGTGCCGGGGCAGGA
TCTCCTGTCATCTCACCTTGCTCCTGCCGAGAAAGTATCCATCATGGCTGATGCAATGCGGCGGCTGCAT
ACGCTTGATCCGGCTACCTGCCCATTCGACCACCAAGCGAAACATCGCATCGAGCGAGCACGTACTCGGA
TGGAAGCCGGTCTTGTCGATCAGGATGATCTGGACGAAGAGCATCAGGGGCTCGCGCCAGCCGAACTGTT
CGCCAGGCTCAAGGCGCGGATGCCCGACGGCGAGGATCTCGTCGTGACCCACGGCGATGCCTGCTTGCCG
AATATCATGGTGGAAAATGGCCGCTTTTCTGGATTCATCGACTGTGGCCGGCTGGGTGTGGCGGACCGCT
ATCAGGACATAGCGTTGGCTACCCGTGATATTGCTGAAGAGCTTGGCGGCGAATGGGCTGACCGCTTCCT
CGTGCTTTACGGTATCGCCGCTCCCGATTCGCAGCGCATCGCCTTCTATCGCCTTCTTGACGAGTTCTTC
TAGTATGTAAGCCCTGTGCCTTCTAGTTGCCAGCCATCTGTTGTTTGCCCCTCCCCCGTGCCTTCCTTGA
CCCTGGAAGGTGCCACTCCCACTGTCCTTTCCTAATAAAATGAGGAAATTGCATCGCATTGTCTGAGTAG
GTGTCATTCTATTCTGGGGGGTGGGGTGGGGCAGGACAGCAAGGGGGAGGATTGGGAAGACAATAGCAGG
CATGCTGGGGATGCGGTGGGCTCTATGGTTAATTAACCAGTCAAGTCAGCTACTTGGCGAGATCGACTTG
TCTGGGTTTCGACTACGCTCAGAATTGCGTCAGTCAAGTTCGATCTGGTCCTTGCTATTGCACCCGTTCT
CCGATTACGAGTTTCATTTAAATCATGTGAGCAAAAGGCCAGCAAAAGGCCAGGAACCGTAAAAAGGCCG
CGTTGCTGGCGTTTTTCCATAGGCTCCGCCCCCCTGACGAGCATCACAAAAATCGACGCTCAAGTCAGAG
GTGGCGAAACCCGACAGGACTATAAAGATACCAGGCGTTTCCCCCTGGAAGCTCCCTCGTGCGCTCTCCT
GTTCCGACCCTGCCGCTTACCGGATACCTGTCCGCCTTTCTCCCTTCGGGAAGCGTGGCGCTTTCTCATA
GCTCACGCTGTAGGTATCTCAGTTCGGTGTAGGTCGTTCGCTCCAAGCTGGGCTGTGTGCACGAACCCCC
CGTTCAGCCCGACCGCTGCGCCTTATCCGGTAACTATCGTCTTGAGTCCAACCCGGTAAGACACGACTTA
TCGCCACTGGCAGCAGCCACTGGTAACAGGATTAGCAGAGCGAGGTATGTAGGCGGTGCTACAGAGTTCT
TGAAGTGGTGGCCTAACTACGGCTACACTAGAAGAACAGTATTTGGTATCTGCGCTCTGCTGAAGCCAGT
TACCTTCGGAAAAAGAGTTGGTAGCTCTTGATCCGGCAAACAAACCACCGCTGGTAGCGGTGGTTTTTTT
GTTTGCAAGCAGCAGATTACGCGCAGAAAAAAAGGATCTCAAGAAGATCCTTTGATCTTTTCTACGGGGT
CTGACGCTCAGTGGAACGAAAACTCACGTTAAGGGATTTTGGTCATGAGATTATCAAAAAGGATCTTCAC
CTAGATCCTTTTAAATTAAAAATGAAGTTTTAAATCAATCTAAAGTATATATGAGTAAACTTGGTCTGAC
AGTTACCAATGCTTAATCAGTGAGGCACCTATCTCAGCGATCTGTCTATTTCGTTCATCCATAGTTGCAT
TTAAATTTCCGAACTCTCCAAGGCCCTCGTCGGAAAATCTTCAAACCTTTCGTCCGATCCATCTTGCAGG
CTACCTCTCGAACGAACTATCGCAAGTCTCTTGGCCGGCCTTGCGCCTTGGCTATTGCTTGGCAGCGCCT
ATCGCCAGGTATTACTCCAATCCCGAATATCCGAGATCGGGATCACCCGAGAGAAGTTCAACCTACATCC
TCAATCCCGATCTATCCGAGATCCGAGGAATATCGAAATCGGGGCGCGCCTGGTGTACCGAGAACGATCC
TCTCAGTGCGAGTCTCGACGATCCATATCGTTGCTTGGCAGTCAGCCAGTCGGAATCCAGCTTGGGACCC
AGGAAGTCCAATCGTCAGATATTGTACTCAAGCCTGGTCACGGCAGCGTACCGATCTGTTTAAACCTAGA
TATTGATAGTCTGATCGGTCAACGTATAATCGAGTCCTAGCTTTTGCAAACATCTATCAAGAGACAGGAT
CAGCAGGAGGCTTTCGCATGAGTATTCAACATTTCCGTGTCGCCCTTATTCCCTTTTTTGCGGCATTTTG
CCTTCCTGTTTTTGCTCACCCAGAAACGCTGGTGAAAGTAAAAGATGCTGAAGATCAGTTGGGTGCGCGA
GTGGGTTACATCGAACTGGATCTCAACAGCGGTAAGATCCTTGAGAGTTTTCGCCCCGAAGAACGCTTTC
CAATGATGAGCACTTTTAAAGTTCTGCTATGTGGCGCGGTATTATCCCGTATTGACGCCGGGCAAGAGCA
ACTCGGTCGCCGCATACACTATTCTCAGAATGACTTGGTTGAGTATTCACCAGTCACAGAAAAGCATCTT
ACGGATGGCATGACAGTAAGAGAATTATGCAGTGCTGCCATAACCATGAGTGATAACACTGCGGCCAACT
TACTTCTGACAACGATTGGAGGACCGAAGGAGCTAACCGCTTTTTTGCACAACATGGGGGATCATGTAAC
TCGCCTTGATCGTTGGGAACCGGAGCTGAATGAAGCCATACCAAACGACGAGCGTGACACCACGATGCCT
GTAGCAATGGCAACAACCTTGCGTAAACTATTAACTGGCGAACTACTTACTCTAGCTTCCCGGCAACAGT
TGATAGACTGGATGGAGGCGGATAAAGTTGCAGGACCACTTCTGCGCTCGGCCCTTCCGGCTGGCTGGTT
TATTGCTGATAAATCTGGAGCCGGTGAGCGTGGGTCTCGCGGTATCATTGCAGCACTGGGGCCAGATGGT
AAGCCCTCCCGTATCGTAGTTATCTACACGACGGGGAGTCAGGCAACTATGGATGAACGAAATAGACAGA
TCGCTGAGATAGGTGCCTCACTGATTAAGCATTGGTAACCGATTCTAGGTGCATTGGCGCAGAAAAAAAT
GCCTGATGCGACGCTGCGCGTCTTATACTCCCACATATGCCAGATTCAGCAACGGATACGGCTTCCCCAA
CTTGCCCACTTCCATACGTGTCCTCCTTACCAGAAATTTATCCTTAAGATCCCGAATCGTTTAAACTCGA
CTCTGGCTCTATCGAATCTCCGTCGTTTCGAGCTTACGCGAACAGCCGTGGCGCTCATTTGCTCGTCGGG
CATCGAATCTCGTCAGCTATCGTCAGCTTACCTTTTTGGCAGCGATCGCGGCTCCCGACATCTTGGACCA
TTAGCTCCACAGGTATCTTCTTCCCTCTAGTGGTCATAACAGCAGCTTCAGCTACCTCTCAATTCAAAAA
ACCCCTCAAGACCCGTTTAGAGGCCCCAAGGGGTTATGCTATCAATCGTTGCGTTACACACACAAAAAAC
CAACACACATCCATCTTCGATGGATAGCGATTTTATTATCTAACTGCTGATCGAGTGTAGCCAGATCTAG
TAATCAATTACGGGGTCATTAGTTCATAGCCCATATATGGAGTTCCGCGTTACATAACTTACGGTAAATG
GCCCGCCTGGCTGACCGCCCAACGACCCCCGCCCATTGACGTCAATAATGACGTATGTTCCCATAGTAAC
GCCAATAGGGACTTTCCATTGACGTCAATGGGTGGAGTATTTACGGTAAACTGCCCACTTGGCAGTACAT
CAAGTGTATCATATGCCAAGTACGCCCCCTATTGACGTCAATGACGGTAAATGGCCCGCCTGGCATTATG
CCCAGTACATGACCTTATGGGACTTTCCTACTTGGCAGTACATCTACGTATTAGTCATCGCTATTACCAT
GCTGATGCGGTTTTGGCAGTACATCAATGGGCGTGGATAGCGGTTTGACTCACGGGGATTTCCAAGTCTC
CACCCCATTGACGTCAATGGGAGTTTGTTTTGGCACCAAAATCAACGGGACTTTCCAAAATGTCGTAACA
ACTCCGCCCCATTGACGCAAATGGGCGGTAGGCGTGTACGGTGGGAGGTCTATATAAGCAGAGCTGGTTT
AGTGAACCGTCAGATCGCCTGGAGACGCCATCCACGCTGTTTTGACCTCCATAGAAGACACCGGGACCGA
TCCAGCCTCCCCTCGAAGCTTACATGTGGTACCGAGCTCGGATCCTGAGAACTTCAGGGTGAGTCTATGG
GACCCTTGATGTTTTCTTTCCCCTTCTTTTCTATGGTTAAGTTCATGTCATAGGAAGGGGAGAAGTAACA
GGGTACACATATTGACCAAATCAGGGTAATTTTGCATTTGTAATTTTAAAAAATGCTTTCTTCTTTTAAT
ATACTTTTTTGTTTATCTTATTTCTAATACTTTCCCTAATCTCTTTCTTTCAGGGCAATAATGATACAAT
GTATCATGCCTCTTTGCACCATTCTAAAGAATAACAGTGATAATTTCTGGGTTAAGGCAATAGCAATATT
TCTGCATATAAATATTTCTGCATATAAATTGTAACTGATGTAAGAGGTTTCATATTGCTAATAGCAGCTA
CAATCCAGCTACCATTCTGCTTTTATTTTATGGTTGGGATAAGGCTGGATTATTCTGAGTCCAAGCTAGG
CCCTTTTGCTAATCATGTTCATACCTCTTATCTTCCTCCCACAGCTCCTGGGCAACGTGCTGGTCTGTGT
GCTGGCCCATCACTTTGGCAAAGGCGGCCGCC
